Addgene plasmid #43043: I-CCAA
Depositing lab: Chad Cowan & Kiran Musunuru. Depositing organization: Harvard University. Publication: A TALEN Genome-Editing System for Generating Human Stem Cell-Based Disease Models. Ding Q, Lee YK, Schaefer EA, Peters DT, Veres A, Kim K, Kuperwasser N, Motola DL, Meissner TB, Hendriks WT, Trevisan M, Gupta RM, Moisan A, Banks E, Friesen M, Schinzel RT, Xia F, Tang A, Xia Y, Figueroa E, Wann A, Ahfeldt T, Daheron L, Zhang F, Rubin LL, Peng LF, Chung RT, Musunuru K, Cowan CA. Cell Stem Cell. 2012 Dec 12. pii: S1934-5909(12)00645-5. doi: 10.1016/j.stem.2012.11.011. PubMed 23246482.
Backbone
  Vector backbone: pCRII-TOPO
  Backbone manufacturer: Invitrogen
  Backbone size w/o insert (bp): 3973
  Vector type: Bacterial Cloning
Growth in bacteria
  Bacterial resistance: Ampicillin and Kanamycin, 100 & 50 μg/mL
  Growth temperature: 37°C
  Growth strain: Top10
  Copy number: High Copy
Gene/Insert
  Gene/Insert name: I-CCAA
  Species: Synthetic
  Insert size (bp): 424
  Cloning method: TOPO Cloning
  Sequencing primers: 5′ T7; 3′ M13-rev
Terms and licenses: Academic/Nonprofit Terms; Industry Terms: Not Available to Industry
How to cite: I-CCAA was a gift from Chad Cowan & Kiran Musunuru (Addgene plasmid # 43043 ; http://n2t.net/addgene:43043 ; RRID:Addgene_43043)
