[The description below was written by a language model from this plasmid's Addgene catalogue record.]
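Description:
I-CCAA is a bacterial cloning plasmid built on the pCRII-TOPO backbone (about 4.0 kb without insert), a commercial high-copy vector designed for direct topoisomerase-mediated capture of PCR products. It is maintained in E. coli and carries both ampicillin and kanamycin resistance, so either or both drugs can be used for selection. The record lists T7 and M13-reverse as the sequencing primers, which is consistent with the priming sites that flank the TOPO cloning site in this backbone and allow the insert to be read from both sides. No feature table is provided, so the exact positions of the origin, resistance genes and flanking elements cannot be confirmed from the record.

The payload is a 424 bp synthetic fragment, also named I-CCAA, inserted by TOPO cloning. The record does not explain what the fragment encodes. However, the plasmid was deposited in connection with a TALEN genome-editing system developed for making human stem cell-based disease models. In that context, the name and size suggest a pre-assembled block of TAL effector repeats recognising the four-base sequence CCAA, with the "I" prefix perhaps denoting its position in an ordered assembly. This interpretation is an inference and is not stated in the catalogue fields. There is no indication of a promoter driving expression of the insert or of any mammalian expression elements. The construct is therefore best understood as a storage and source plasmid, one member of a library of modular parts from which fragments are taken to build full-length TALEN arrays in a separate destination vector.
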