>Addgene plasmid #43043 | I-CCAA | depositor partial sequence | sequence record 58308 | I-CCAA sequence 424 bps
CGTCTCCTGACCCCAGAGCAGGTCGTGGCGATCGCAAGCCACGACGGAGGAAAGCAAGCCTTGGAAACAG
TACAGAGGCTGTTGCCTGTGCTGTGCCAAGCGCACGGACTCACCCCAGAGCAGGTCGTGGCGATCGCAAG
CCACGACGGAGGAAAGCAAGCCTTGGAAACAGTACAGAGGCTGTTGCCTGTGCTGTGCCAAGCGCACGGC
CTCACCCCAGAGCAGGTCGTGGCAATCGCCTCCAACATTGGCGGGAAACAGGCACTCGAGACTGTCCAGC
GCCTGCTTCCCGTGCTGTGCCAAGCGCACGGATTAACCCCAGAGCAGGTCGTGGCAATCGCCTCCAACAT
TGGCGGGAAACAGGCACTCGAGACTGTCCAGCGCCTGCTTCCCGTGCTGTGCCAAGCGCACGGCTTAAGA
GACG
