>Addgene plasmid #43043 | I-CCAA | addgene partial sequence | sequence record 59919 | M13-F20 5'-TGTAAAACGACGGCCAGT-3'
CTATAGGGCGAATTGGGCCCTCTAGATGCATGCTCGAGCGGCCGCCAGTGTGATGGATATCTGCAGAATT
CGCCCTTATATAGATGCCGTCCTAGCGCGTCTCCTGACCCCAGAGCAGGTCGTGGCGATCGCAAGCCACG
ACGGAGGAAAGCAAGCCTTGGAAACAGTACAGAGGCTGTTGCCTGTGCTGTGCCAAGCGCACGGACTCAC
CCCAGAGCAGGTCGTGGCGATCGCAAGCCACGACGGAGGAAAGCAAGCCTTGGAAACAGTACAGAGGCTG
TTGCCTGTGCTGTGCCAAGCGCACGGCCTCACCCCAGAGCAGGTCGTGGCAATCGCCTCCAACATTGGCG
GGAAACAGGCACTCGAGACTGTCCAGCGCCTGCTTCCCGTGCTGTGCCAAGCGCACGGATTAACCCCAGA
GCAGGTCGTGGCAATCGCCTCCAACATTGGCGGGAAACAGGCACTCGAGACTGTCCAGCGCCTGCTTCCC
GTGCTGTGCCAAGCGCACGGCTTAAGAGACGTGGGCACAGGAAAGATACTTAAGGGCGAATTCCAGCACA
CTGGCGGCCGTTACTAGTGGATCCGAGCTCGGTACCAAGCTTGGCGTAATCATGGTCATAGCTGTTTCCT
GTGTGAAATTGTTATCCGCTCACAATTCCACACAACATACGAGCCGGAAGCATAAAGTGTAAAGCCTGGG
GTGCCTAATGAGTGAGCTAACTCACATTAATTGCGTTGCGCTCACTGCCCGCTTTCCAGTCGGGAAACCT
GTCGTGCCAGCTG
